>Addgene plasmid #242477 | pAAV-CAG-tdT-P2A-Mxra8 | addgene full sequence | sequence record 486662 | Addgene NGS Result
GCTGCGCGCTCGCTCGCTCACTGAGGCCGCCCGGGCAAAGCCCGGGCGTCGGGCGACCTTTGGTCGCCCG
GCCTCAGTGAGCGAGCGAGCGCGCAGAGAGGGAGTGGCCAACTCCATCACTAGGGGTTCCTTGTAGTTAA
TGATTAACCCGCCATGCTACTTATCTACGTAGCCATGCTCTAGGAAGAGTACCATTGACGTCAATAATGA
CGTATGTTCCCATAGTAACGCCAATAGGGACTTTCCATTGACGTCAATGGGTGGAGTATTTACGGTAAAC
TGCCCACTTGGCAGTACATCAAGTGTATCATATGCCAAGTACGCCCCCTATTGACGTCAATGACGGTAAA
TGGCCCGCCTGGCATTATGCCCAGTACATGACCTTATGGGACTTTCCTACTTGGCAGTACATCTACGTAT
TAGTCATCGCTATTACCATGGTCGAGGTGAGCCCCACGTTCTGCTTCACTCTCCCCATCTCCCCCCCCTC
CCCACCCCCAATTTTGTATTTATTTATTTTTTAATTATTTTGTGCAGCGATGGGGGCGGGGGGGGGGGGC
GCGCGCCAGGCGGGGCGGGGCGGGGCGAGGGGCGGGGCGGGGCGAGGCGGAGAGGTGCGGCGGCAGCCAA
TCAGAGCGGCGCGCTCCGAAAGTTTCCTTTTATGGCGAGGCGGCGGCGGCGGCGGCCCTATAAAAAGCGA
AGCGCGCGGCGGGCGGGAGTCGCTGCGCGCTGCCTTCGCCCCGTGCCCCGCTCCGCCGCCGCCTCGCGCC
GCCCGCCCCGGCTCTGACTGACCGCGTTACTCCCACAGGTGAGCGGGCGGGACGGCCCTTCTCCTCCGGG
CTGTAATTAGCGCTTGGTTTAATGACGGCTTGTTTCTTTTCTGTGGCTGCGTGAAAGCCTTGAGGGGCTC
CGGGAGGGCCCTTTGTGCGGGGGGAGCGGCTCGGGGCTGTCCGCGGGGGGACGGCTGCCTTCGGGGGGGA
CGGGGCAGGGCGGGGTTCGGCTTCTGGCGTGTGACCGGCGGCTCTAGAGCCTCTGCTAACCATGTTCATG
CCTTCTTCTTTTTCCTACAGCTCCTGGGCAACGTGCTGGTTATTGTGCTGTCTCATCATTTTGGCAAAGA
ATTGCTAGCCACCATGGTGAGTAAGGGCGAGGAAGTGATCAAAGAGTTCATGCGGTTTAAGGTGAGAATG
GAAGGAAGCATGAACGGCCACGAGTTCGAAATTGAGGGAGAAGGAGAGGGACGGCCCTACGAGGGCACCC
AGACAGCCAAGCTGAAAGTGACAAAGGGCGGGCCTCTGCCATTCGCTTGGGACATCCTGAGCCCACAGTT
TATGTACGGCTCCAAGGCCTATGTGAAACATCCAGCTGACATTCCCGATTATAAGAAACTGAGCTTCCCC
GAGGGGTTTAAGTGGGAAAGAGTGATGAACTTCGAGGACGGAGGCCTGGTGACTGTGACCCAGGACAGCT
CCCTGCAGGATGGGACCCTGATCTACAAGGTGAAAATGAGAGGGACAAATTTTCCCCCTGATGGACCTGT
GATGCAGAAGAAAACTATGGGATGGGAGGCCTCCACCGAAAGGCTGTATCCACGCGACGGGGTGCTGAAA
GGAGAAATCCACCAGGCTCTGAAGCTGAAAGATGGGGGACATTACCTGGTGGAGTTCAAGACAATCTACA
TGGCCAAGAAACCTGTGCAGCTGCCAGGCTACTATTACGTGGACACAAAACTGGATATCACTTCACACAA
CGAGGACTACACTATTGTGGAGCAGTATGAACGGAGCGAGGGGAGACACCATCTGTTCCTGGGCCATGGG
ACTGGAAGTACCGGCTCAGGGTCTAGTGGAACCGCCTCAAGCGAGGATAACAATATGGCTGTGATCAAAG
AGTTCATGAGGTTTAAGGTGCGCATGGAGGGCAGCATGAATGGGCACGAATTTGAGATTGAAGGAGAGGG
CGAAGGGAGGCCTTACGAGGGCACACAGACTGCCAAGCTGAAAGTGACCAAGGGAGGACCACTGCCTTTC
GCTTGGGATATCCTGTCTCCTCAGTTTATGTACGGAAGTAAGGCCTATGTCAAGCATCCCGCTGACATTC
CTGATTACAAGAAACTGTCTTTCCCAGAGGGCTTTAAGTGGGAGAGAGTGATGAATTTTGAAGATGGAGG
CCTGGTGACCGTGACACAGGACTCCTCTCTGCAGGATGGCACTCTGATCTACAAAGTCAAAATGCGCGGC
ACCAATTTTCCACCCGATGGGCCCGTGATGCAGAAGAAAACAATGGGGTGGGAGGCCAGCACTGAACGGC
TGTATCCTAGAGACGGAGTGCTGAAGGGCGAAATCCACCAGGCCCTGAAGCTGAAAGACGGCGGCCACTA
CCTGGTGGAGTTCAAAACCATCTACATGGCCAAGAAACCAGTGCAGCTGCCCGGCTATTACTATGTGGAC
ACCAAGCTGGATATCACATCCCACAATGAAGACTACACCATTGTGGAACAGTATGAGAGGTCTGAAGGAC
GCCACCATCTGTTTCTGTACGGCATGGATGAGCTGTATAAGGGAAGCGGAGCCACTAACTTCTCCCTGTT
GAAACAAGCAGGAGATGTCGAAGAGAATCCTGGGCCAATGGCTCGCTCGGTGACCCTAGTCTTTCTGGTG
CTTGTCTCACTGACCGGCTTGTATGCTATGGACTACAAGGACGACGATGACAAGCTCGATGGAGGATCCT
CAGGTCCTTCCGGGACAGCAGCAGCATCCTCTTCATTGGTCTCCGAAAGTGTGGTTTCTTTGGCAGCCGG
TACACAAGCAGTCCTTCGCTGTCAATCCCCCCGAATGGTTTGGACCCAAGACAGGTTGCACGACCGCCAA
AGGGTAGTCCATTGGGATTTGTCAGGTGGTCCTGGGAGCCAAAGGCGAAGGCTTGTTGATATGTACAGTG
CAGGGGAACAACGGGTGTACGAACCACGAGACCGGGATCGGCTGCTCCTCAGTCCCTCCGCATTCCATGA
CGGAAATTTCTCTCTCTTGATAAGGGCAGTGGATAGAGGAGATGAGGGGGTTTATACATGTAACCTGCAT
CATCACTACTGCCACCTTGACGAATCTCTTGCAGTCCGCCTTGAAGTTACCGAAGATCCCCTCCTTAGCC
GAGCTTATTGGGATGGCGAAAAGGAGGTCTTGGTAGTCGCACACGGTGCTCCAGCCCTGATGACATGTAT
CAATCGAGCCCACGTTTGGACAGATCGCCATTTGGAAGAGGCCCAACAAGTTGTACATTGGGACAGACAG
TTGCCAGGCGTCTCACACGATCGAGCCGATAGGCTTTTGGATCTCTACGCAAGTGGCGAGCGGAGGGCTT
ACGGACCTCCCTTCCTCCGAGACAGGGTAAGTGTCAATACAAATGCTTTTGCACGAGGCGACTTCAGCCT
TAGAATCGATGAACTCGAACGAGCAGACGAGGGGATCTATAGTTGCCATCTCCACCACCACTACTGCGGT
CTTCATGAGCGCAGAGTCTTCCACCTCCAGGTCACAGAGCCAGCCTTTGAGCCACCAGCCAGAGCCTCAC
CAGGTAATGGATCAGGGCACAGCTCAGCACCCAGTCCAGACCCTACTCTCACCAGAGGACATTCTATCAT
AAATGTCATTGTTCCTGAGGACCATACTCACTTCTTTCAGCAGCTCGGGTACGTGCTCGCTACTCTGCTG
CTTTTCATCCTGCTTCTGATAACTGTTGTTCTTGCTACAAGATATCGACACTCTGGGGGTTGTAAGACCT
CCGACAAAAAGGCCGGGAAGAGTAAGGGTAAGGATGTCAACATGGTCGAATTCGCCGTTGCCACTCGCGA
TCAAGCTCCTTATAGAACCGAGGACATACAACTTGATTACAAAAATAACATTCTTAAAGAGAGGGCTGAG
TTGGCTCACTCACCATTGCCCGCCAAAGATGTGGATTTGGACAAGGAGTTTCGAAAAGAATACTGCAAGT
AAAAGCTTATCGATAATCAACCTCTGGATTACAAAATTTGTGAAAGATTGACTGGTATTCTTAACTATGT
TGCTCCTTTTACGCTATGTGGATACGCTGCTTTAATGCCTTTGTATCATGCTATTGCTTCCCGTATGGCT
TTCATTTTCTCCTCCTTGTATAAATCCTGGTTGCTGTCTCTTTATGAGGAGTTGTGGCCCGTTGTCAGGC
AACGTGGCGTGGTGTGCACTGTGTTTGCTGACGCAACCCCCACTGGTTGGGGCATTGCCACCACCTGTCA
GCTCCTTTCCGGGACTTTCGCTTTCCCCCTCCCTATTGCCACGGCGGAACTCATCGCCGCCTGCCTTGCC
CGCTGCTGGACAGGGGCTCGGCTGTTGGGCACTGACAATTCCGTGGTGTTGTCGGGGAAATCATCGTCCT
TTCCTTGGCTGCTCGCCTGTGTTGCCACCTGGATTCTGCGCGGGACGTCCTTCTGCTACGTCCCTTCGGC
CCTCAATCCAGCGGACCTTCCTTCCCGCGGCCTGCTGCCGGCTCTGCGGCCTCTTCCGCGTCTTCGCCTT
CGCCCTCAGACGAGTCGGATCTCCCTTTGGGCCGCCTCCCCGCATCGATACCGTCGACCCGGGCGGCCGC
TTCGAGCAGACATGATAAGATACATTGATGAGTTTGGACAAACCACAACTAGAATGCAGTGAAAAAAATG
CTTTATTTGTGAAATTTGTGATGCTATTGCTTTATTTGTAACCATTATAAGCTGCAATAAACAAGTTAAC
AACAACAATTGCATTCATTTTATGTTTCAGGTTCAGGGGGAGATGTGGGAGGTTTTTTAAAGCAAGTAAA
ACCTCTACAAATGTGGTAAAATCGATAAGGATCTTCCTAGAGCATGGCTACGTAGATAAGTAGCATGGCG
GGTTAATCATTAACTACAAGGAACCCCTAGTGATGGAGTTGGCCACTCCCTCTCTGCGCGCTCGCTCGCT
CACTGAGGCCGGGCGACCAAAGGTCGCCCGACGCCCGGGCTTTGCCCGGGCGGCCTCAGTGAGCGAGCGA
GCGCGCAGCTGCATTAATGAATCGGCCAACGCGCGGGGAGAGGCGGTTTGCGTATTGGGCGCTCTTCCGC
TTCCTCGCTCACTGACTCGCTGCGCTCGGTCGTTCGGCTGCGGCGAGCGGTATCAGCTCACTCAAAGGCG
GTAATACGGTTATCCACAGAATCAGGGGATAACGCAGGAAAGAACATGTGAGCAAAAGGCCAGCAAAAGG
CCAGGAACCGTAAAAAGGCCGCGTTGCTGGCGTTTTTCCATAGGCTCCGCCCCCCTGACGAGCATCACAA
AAATCGACGCTCAAGTCAGAGGTGGCGAAACCCGACAGGACTATAAAGATACCAGGCGTTTCCCCCTGGA
AGCTCCCTCGTGCGCTCTCCTGTTCCGACCCTGCCGCTTACCGGATACCTGTCCGCCTTTCTCCCTTCGG
GAAGCGTGGCGCTTTCTCATAGCTCACGCTGTAGGTATCTCAGTTCGGTGTAGGTCGTTCGCTCCAAGCT
GGGCTGTGTGCACGAACCCCCCGTTCAGCCCGACCGCTGCGCCTTATCCGGTAACTATCGTCTTGAGTCC
AACCCGGTAAGACACGACTTATCGCCACTGGCAGCAGCCACTGGTAACAGGATTAGCAGAGCGAGGTATG
TAGGCGGTGCTACAGAGTTCTTGAAGTGGTGGCCTAACTACGGCTACACTAGAAGAACAGTATTTGGTAT
CTGCGCTCTGCTGAAGCCAGTTACCTTCGGAAAAAGAGTTGGTAGCTCTTGATCCGGCAAACAAACCACC
GCTGGTAGCGGTGGTTTTTTTGTTTGCAAGCAGCAGATTACGCGCAGAAAAAAAGGATCTCAAGAAGATC
CTTTGATCTTTTCTACGGGGTCTGACGCTCAGTGGAACGAAAACTCACGTTAAGGGATTTTGGTCATGAG
ATTATCAAAAAGGATCTTCACCTAGATCCTTTTAAATTAAAAATGAAGTTTTAAATCAATCTAAAGTATA
TATGAGTAAACTTGGTCTGACAGTTACCAATGCTTAATCAGTGAGGCACCTATCTCAGCGATCTGTCTAT
TTCGTTCATCCATAGTTGCCTGACTCCCCGTCGTGTAGATAACTACGATACGGGAGGGCTTACCATCTGG
CCCCAGTGCTGCAATGATACCGCGAGACCCACGCTCACCGGCTCCAGATTTATCAGCAATAAACCAGCCA
GCCGGAAGGGCCGAGCGCAGAAGTGGTCCTGCAACTTTATCCGCCTCCATCCAGTCTATTAATTGTTGCC
GGGAAGCTAGAGTAAGTAGTTCGCCAGTTAATAGTTTGCGCAACGTTGTTGCCATTGCTACAGGCATCGT
GGTGTCACGCTCGTCGTTTGGTATGGCTTCATTCAGCTCCGGTTCCCAACGATCAAGGCGAGTTACATGA
TCCCCCATGTTGTGCAAAAAAGCGGTTAGCTCCTTCGGTCCTCCGATCGTTGTCAGAAGTAAGTTGGCCG
CAGTGTTATCACTCATGGTTATGGCAGCACTGCATAATTCTCTTACTGTCATGCCATCCGTAAGATGCTT
TTCTGTGACTGGTGAGTACTCAACCAAGTCATTCTGAGAATAGTGTATGCGGCGACCGAGTTGCTCTTGC
CCGGCGTCAATACGGGATAATACCGCGCCACATAGCAGAACTTTAAAAGTGCTCATCATTGGAAAACGTT
CTTCGGGGCGAAAACTCTCAAGGATCTTACCGCTGTTGAGATCCAGTTCGATGTAACCCACTCGTGCACC
CAACTGATCTTCAGCATCTTTTACTTTCACCAGCGTTTCTGGGTGAGCAAAAACAGGAAGGCAAAATGCC
GCAAAAAAGGGAATAAGGGCGACACGGAAATGTTGAATACTCATACTCTTCCTTTTTCAATATTATTGAA
GCATTTATCAGGGTTATTGTCTCATGAGCGGATACATATTTGAATGTATTTAGAAAAATAAACAAATAGG
GGTTCCGCGCACATTTCCCCGAAAAGTGCCACCTAAATTGTAAGCGTTAATATTTTGTTAAAATTCGCGT
TAAATTTTTGTTAAATCAGCTCATTTTTTAACCAATAGGCCGAAATCGGCAAAATCCCTTATAAATCAAA
AGAATAGACCGAGATAGGGT
[37 nt withheld, positions 7161-7197]
AAAGAACGTGGACTCCAACGTCAAAGG
[49 nt withheld, positions 7225-7273]
T
[91 nt withheld, positions 7275-7365]
G
[124 nt withheld, positions 7367-7490]
CCCATTCGCCATTCAGGCTGCGCAACTGTTGGGAAGGGCGATCGGTGCGGGCCTCTTCGCTATTACGCCA
Features (pLannotate 1.2.2; 19 found; start..end, strand, type, name):
    192..440     +  enhancer       CMV enhancer (fragment): human cytomegalovirus immediate early enhancer
    442..715     +  promoter       chicken β-actin promoter: No description available
    716..851     +  intron         hybrid intron (fragment): hybrid between chicken β-actin (CBA) and minute virus of mice (MMV) introns (Gray et al., 2011)
    940..1070    +  intron         chimeric intron (fragment): chimera between introns from chicken β-actin and rabbit β-globin
   1134..2561    +  CDS            tdTomato: tdTomato is a basic (constitutively fluorescent) orange fluorescent protein published in 2004, derived from Discosoma sp.. It is reported to be a somewhat slowly-maturing tandem dimer with low acid sensitivity.
   2628..2690    +  CDS            B2m (fragment): B2MG_MOUSE - Experimental evidence at protein level: Swiss-Prot protein existence level 1. Component of the class I major histocompatibility complex (MHC). Involved in the presentation of peptide antigens to the immune system. From Mus musculus (Mouse).
   2694..2714    +  CDS            FLAG (fragment): FLAG® epitope tag, followed by an enterokinase cleavage site
   2727..3989    +  CDS            Mxra8: MXRA8_MOUSE - Also known as Asp3 From Mus musculus (Mouse).
   4005..4593    +  misc_feature   WPRE: woodchuck hepatitis virus posttranscriptional regulatory element
   4636..4757    -  polyA_signal   SV40 poly(A) signal: SV40 polyadenylation signal
   4780..4848    -  CDS            large T antigen (fragment): large T antigen from SV40 (simian virus 40)
   4919..5052    +  repeat_region  AAV2 ITR: inverted terminal repeat of adeno-associated virus serotype 2 inverted
   5046..5102    -  CDS            lacI (fragment): lac repressor; lacI; The lac repressor binds to the lac operator to inhibit transcription in E. coli. This inhibition can be relieved by adding lactose or isopropyl-β-D-thiogalactopyranoside (IPTG).
   5285..5873    -  rep_origin     ori: high-copy-number ColE1/pMB1/pBR322/pUC origin of replication
   6044..6904    -  CDS            AmpR: β-lactamase; bla; confers resistance to ampicillin, carbenicillin, and related antibiotics
   6905..7009    -  promoter       AmpR promoter: bla
   7062..7490    -  rep_origin     f1 ori (sequence partly withheld): f1 bacteriophage origin of replication; arrow indicates direction of (+) strand synthesis
   7495..4       -  CDS            lacZα (fragment) (across the origin): LacZα fragment of β-galactosidase; lacZ fragment
   7559..131     -  repeat_region  AAV2 ITR (fragment) (across the origin): inverted terminal repeat of adeno-associated virus serotype 2 inverted
