[The description below was written by a language model from this plasmid's Addgene catalogue record and pLannotate feature annotations shown in this document.]
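Description:
pAAV-CAG-tdT-P2A-Mxra8 is an adeno-associated virus transfer plasmid for mammalian expression, listed at about 7.6 kb. It co-expresses the red fluorescent protein tdTomato and mouse Mxra8 from a single transcript. The plasmid is maintained in E. coli through a high-copy ColE1/pUC-type origin and selected with ampicillin via the β-lactamase gene. An f1 phage origin and short lacZα and lacI remnants are also present in the backbone. The expression cassette lies between two AAV2 inverted terminal repeats, one of which is annotated only as a fragment. These repeats are the cis elements that allow the intervening DNA to be replicated and packaged into recombinant AAV particles when helper functions are supplied.

Between the ITRs, a CAG-type promoter (CMV immediate-early enhancer, chicken β-actin promoter and chimeric intron sequences) drives strong, broadly active transcription. The tdTomato coding sequence comes first. According to the construct name it is followed by a P2A ribosome-skipping peptide, which the feature table does not annotate separately, so the reporter and Mxra8 should be produced as separate polypeptides. Downstream, a short fragment matching mouse β2-microglobulin precedes a FLAG epitope and the Mxra8 coding sequence. This fragment possibly serves as a heterologous signal peptide placing the FLAG tag at the N-terminus of the mature protein, though the record does not say so. A WPRE follows to enhance transcript stability and expression, and an SV40 polyadenylation signal is annotated after it.

The stated purpose is AAV-mediated expression of Mxra8 with tdTomato marking transduced cells. The associated work concerns cell type-specific barcoding to map projections of mouse midbrain dopaminergic neurons, but the record does not spell out the specific role of Mxra8 in that approach.
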