Addgene plasmid #242477: pAAV-CAG-tdT-P2A-Mxra8
Purpose: AAV vector expressing Mxra8 and tdTomato
Depositing lab: Justus Kebschull. Depositing organization: Johns Hopkins University and School of Medicine. Publication: Mapping the projectional architecture of the mouse midbrain dopaminergic system using cell type-specific barcoding. Kim H, Xu C, Washington C, Lowmann M, Kebschull JM. bioRxiv 2025.06.25.661405; doi: https://doi.org/10.1101/2025.06.25.661405.
Backbone
  Vector backbone: pAAV
  Total vector size (bp): 7600
  Vector type: Mammalian Expression, AAV
Growth in bacteria
  Bacterial resistance: Ampicillin, 100 μg/mL
  Growth temperature: 37°C
  Growth strain: NEB Stable
  Copy number: High Copy
Gene/Insert 1
  Gene/Insert name: Mxra8
  Species: M. musculus (mouse)
  GenBank ID: NP_077225.4
  Entrez Gene: Mxra8 (a.k.a. 1200013A08Rik, 1700095D18Rik, Asp3, Dicam)
  Tag / fusion protein: FLAG (N terminal on insert)
Gene/Insert 2
  Gene/Insert name: tdTomato
  Species: Synthetic
Terms and licenses: Academic/Nonprofit Terms; Industry Terms: Not Available to Industry
Depositor comments: Please visit https://doi.org/10.1101/2025.06.25.661405 for bioRxiv preprint.
How to cite: pAAV-CAG-tdT-P2A-Mxra8 was a gift from Justus Kebschull (Addgene plasmid # 242477 ; http://n2t.net/addgene:242477 ; RRID:Addgene_242477)
